Addgene plasmid #200004: pPath-BGC08-native
Purpose: BGC08 pathway. Native promoter and CDS sequence
Depositing lab: Farren Isaacs. Depositing organization: Yale University. Publication: Cross-kingdom expression of synthetic genetic elements promotes discovery of metabolites in the human microbiome. Patel JR, Oh J, Wang S, Crawford JM, Isaacs FJ. Cell. 2022 Apr 28;185(9):1487-1505.e14. doi: 10.1016/j.cell.2022.03.008. Epub 2022 Apr 1. PubMed 35366417.
Backbone
  Vector backbone: Custom
  Vector type: Bacterial Expression
  Selectable markers: Kanamycin
Growth in bacteria
  Bacterial resistance: Ampicillin, 100 μg/mL
  Growth temperature: 30°C
  Growth strain: Pir1
  Copy number: Low Copy
Gene/Insert
  Gene/Insert name: Pathways
  Species: Synthetic
  Cloning method: Gibson Cloning
Terms and licenses: Academic/Nonprofit Terms; Industry Terms: Not Available to Industry
How to cite: pPath-BGC08-native was a gift from Farren Isaacs (Addgene plasmid # 200004 ; http://n2t.net/addgene:200004 ; RRID:Addgene_200004)
