[The description below was written by a language model from this plasmid's Addgene catalogue record and pLannotate feature annotations shown in this document.]
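Description:
pPath-BGC08-native is a 16.7 kb, low-copy, custom-built shuttle plasmid catalogued as a bacterial expression vector. It carries the BGC08 biosynthetic gene cluster pathway in its native form, that is, with the original promoters and coding sequences rather than refactored ones. The insert is recorded only as synthetic "Pathways" assembled by Gibson cloning. The annotation leaves a roughly 9 kb stretch between the T7 terminator and the AmpR promoter essentially unannotated, apart from a very short match to a Pichia FLD1 promoter that is probably spurious. This stretch presumably holds the cluster, but the record does not name its genes or its product.

The backbone is designed to move between hosts. Replication in E. coli depends on the R6K γ origin, which needs the pi initiator protein, consistent with the listed Pir1 strain. Selection there is by ampicillin through the bla gene with its own promoter and an fd terminator. An incP oriT allows conjugative transfer to other bacteria. A φC31 integrase coding sequence together with a minimal φC31 attB site offers a route to site-specific recombination into a recipient carrying the partner attachment site. A lambda cI repressor gene lies just upstream of the integrase and may regulate it, although the record does not say so. CEN4 and ARS1 fragments support low-copy episomal maintenance in Saccharomyces cerevisiae, and a kanamycin-resistance gene flanked by the Ashbya gossypii TEF promoter and terminator forms a KanMX-type yeast marker. Terminator elements (an rrnB T1 fragment and the T7 terminator), short His-tag and SET1 tag fragments and an SP6 promoter are also annotated. The associated work concerns cross-kingdom expression of microbiome gene clusters for metabolite discovery, where this native version likely serves as the unrefactored comparison.
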