Features (pLannotate 1.2.2; 19 found; start..end, strand, type, name):
      3..36      +  protein_bind   attB: minimal attB site for the φC31 integrase (Groth et al., 2000) phage φC31 integrase
    292..635     +  promoter       TEF promoter: Ashbya gossypii TEF promoter
    666..1475    +  CDS            KanR: aminoglycoside phosphotransferase; aph(3')-Ia; confers resistance to kanamycin
   1481..1678    +  terminator     TEF terminator: Ashbya gossypii TEF terminator
   1743..1785    +  terminator     rrnB T1 terminator (fragment): transcription terminator T1 from the E. coli rrnB gene
   1815..1832    +  CDS            9xHis (fragment): 9xHis affinity tag
   1842..1891    +  CDS            SET1 (fragment): solubility-enhancement tag derived from T7 phage gene 10B
   1899..1946    +  terminator     T7 terminator: transcription terminator for bacteriophage T7 RNA polymerase
   6749..6766    -  promoter       FLD1 promoter (fragment): Pichia pastoris FLD1; methanol- and methylamine-inducible promoter for Pichia pastoris formaldehyde dehydrogenase
  11367..11458   +  promoter       AmpR promoter: bla
  11459..12316   +  CDS            bla: BLAT_ECOLX - Experimental evidence at protein level: Swiss-Prot protein existence level 1. TEM-type are the most prevalent beta-lactamases in enterobacteria; they hydrolyze the beta-lactam bond in susceptible beta-lactam antibiotics, thus conferring resistance to penicillins and cephalosporins. TEM-3 and TEM-4 are capable of hydrolyzing cefotaxime and ceftazidime. TEM-5 is capable of hydrolyzing ceftazidime. TEM-6 is capable of hydrolyzing ceftazidime and aztreonam. TEM-8/CAZ-2, TEM- 16/CAZ-7 and TEM-24/CAZ-6 are markedly active against ceftazidime. IRT- 4 shows resistance to beta-lactamase in
  12323..12362   +  terminator     fd terminator: central terminator from bacteriophage fd (Otsuka and Kunisawa, 1982)
  12509..12617   +  oriT           oriT: incP origin of transfer
  12636..13024   +  rep_origin     R6K γ ori: γ replication origin from E. coli plasmid R6K; requires the R6K initiator protein pi for replication
  13167..13336   -  misc_feature   CEN4 (fragment): S. cerevisiae CEN4 centromere
  13337..13763   +  rep_origin     ARS1 (fragment): S. cerevisiae autonomously replicating sequence ARS1
  13905..14615   -  CDS            cI: RPC1_LAMBD - Experimental evidence at protein level: Swiss-Prot protein existence level 1. Acts as a transcriptional repressor that allows virus to establish and maintain latency. Prevents both the viral DNA replication and the exit programs. Clamps the two operator OL (operator left made of OL1, OL2 and OL3 sites) and OR (operator right made of OR1, OR2 and OR3 sites) together by binding to them and arranging the intervening DNA in a loop. This step allows repression of lytic pR and pL promoters by binding to OL1, OL2, OR1 and OR2 simultaneously. The binding of cI on OR2 additionally activate
  14823..16638   +  CDS            phage φC31 integrase (fragment): integrase from phage φC31
  16640..16658   -  promoter       SP6 promoter: promoter for bacteriophage SP6 RNA polymerase
>Addgene plasmid #200004 | pPath-BGC08-native | addgene full sequence | sequence record 425049 | Addgene NGS Result
GGGTGCCAGGGCGTGCCCGTGGGCTCCCCGGGCGCGTATAGGGATAACAGGGTAATACGTCAAATTCTAT
CATAATTGTGGTTTCAAAATCGGCTCCGTCGATACTATGTTATACGCCAACTTTGAAAACAACTTTGAAA
AGGCTGTTTTCTGTATTTAAGGTTTTAGAATGCAAGGAACAGTGAATTGGAGTTCGTCTTGTTATAATTA
GCTTCTTGGGGTATCTTTAAATACTGTAGAAAAAGAAATTGCATACCTTTGTTCCTCGGTTATATGTTTG
CTCATCTGCAAGACATGGAGGCCCAGAATACCCTCCTTGACAGTCTTGACGTGCGCAGCTCAGGGGCATG
ATGTGACTGTCGCCCGTACATTTAGCCCATACATCCCCATGTATAATCATTTGCATCCATACATTTTGAT
GGCCGCACGGCGCGAAGCAAAAATTACGGCACCTCGCTGCAGACCTGCGAGCAGGGAAACGCTCCCCTCA
CAGACGCGTTGAATTGTCCCCACGCCGCGCCCCTGTAGAGAAATATAAAAGGTTAGGATTTGCCACTGAG
GTTCTTCTTTCATATACTTCCTTTTAAAATCTTGCTAGGATACAGTTCTCACATCACATCCGAACATAAA
CAACCAAAAATTTGTAATTAAGAAGGAGTGATTACATGGGTAAGGAAAAGACTCACGTTTCGAGGCCGCG
ATTAAATTCCAACATGGATGCTGATTTATATGGGTATAAATGGGCTCGCGATAATGTCGGGCAATCAGGT
GCGACAATCTATCGATTGTATGGGAAGCCCGATGCGCCAGAGTTGTTTCTGAAACATGGCAAAGGTAGCG
TTGCCAATGATGTTACAGATGAGATGGTCAGACTAAACTGGCTGACGGAATTTATGCCTCTTCCGACCAT
CAAGCATTTTATCCGTACTCCTGATGATGCATGGTTACTCACCACTGCGATCCCCGGCAAAACAGCATTC
CAGGTATTAGAAGAATATCCTGATTCAGGTGAAAATATTGTTGATGCGCTGGCAGTGTTCCTGCGCCGGT
TGCATTCGATTCCTGTTTGTAATTGTCCTTTTAACAGCGATCGCGTATTTCGTCTCGCTCAGGCGCAATC
ACGAATGAATAACGGTTTGGTTGATGTGAGTGATTTTGATGACGAGCGTAATGGCTGGCCTGTTGAACAA
GTCTGGAAAGAAATGCATAAGCTTTTGCCATTCTCACCGGATTCAGTCGTCACTCATGGTGATTTCTCAC
TTGATAACCTTATTTTTGACGAGGGGAAATTAATAGGTTGTATTGATGTTGGACGAGTCGGAATCGCAGA
CCGATACCAGGATCTTGCCATCCTATGGAACTGCCTCGGTGAGTTTTCTCCTTCATTACAGAAACGGCTT
TTTCAAAAATATGGTATTGATAATCCTGATATGAATAAATTGCAGTTTCATTTGATGCTCGATGAGTTTT
TCTAATCAGTACTGACAATAAAAAGATTCTTGTTTTCAAGAACTTGTCATTTGTATAGTTTTTTTATATT
GTAGTTGTTCTATTTTAATCAAATGTTAGCGTGATTTATATTTTTTTTCGCCTCGACATCATCTGTCCAG
ATGCGAAGTTAAGTGCGCAGAAAGTAATATCATGCGTCAATCGTATGTGAATGCTGGTCGCTATACTGCT
CTAGCATAACCCCGCGGGGCCTCTTTCGGGGATCTCGCGGGGTTTTTTGCTGAAAGAAGCTTCAAATAAA
ACGAAAGGCTCAGTCGAAAGACTGGGCCTTTCGTTATGTTGTTGTCGCTGCGGCCGCACTCGAGCACCAC
CACCACCACCACTGGGATCCGGCTGCTAACAAAGCCCGAAAGGAAGCTGAGTTGGCTGCTGCCACCGCTG
AGCAATAACTAGCATAACCCCTTGGGGCCTCTAAACGGGTCTTGAGGGGTTTTTTGCTGAAGGCCATCAT
TTCATGTCATTCCGAGAAAGAAGAATGATGGCATTAATGCATGGCCAAATTTTGAAACGAAACCTAATAA
TACCAGTGATTTTTTTGAAAAAGTAAAATTTTAGTATTATCAGCAAGATAATATTTTTAATGAATTGTTC
TAAAATTAATATGCCATACGTGTAAAATTAAGGCATTCATTATGACAGCCATTTTAGAATCAAAACAGTA
TAAAAAACCATACTCCGATAGAATATCGAAATATGGTTTTAAACAATATATTTTACAAGAAAATTTTATT
AGAATGAGAAGCACATAAATTGACTATTGGAGAAGCACTAAAATTCATACAGCATAATAGAATGCTTACT
GAGGAAGAAATGTCAAAAGGTATAATTGGAAAAGGTACATATTCTAAAGTAATTCATGGCAAACAAAATT
TAAGTTCATGTCTTTTAATAAAAATATTATTAGAAAATGACATTGATATTGATTATTTTATATCTTTAAT
AAAAAAAGATTATTCTTCAAAAGAGTCTTTGAAAGAGAATATGCTCTCTCAAAGAATGGCTGTAGCATTT
AATAATCATAAAATTAATGACGCAGAAGAATGTTTGAGAGAAATCAAGAAGTTAGGTACGAATCCCCTAT
TTGAGCAACGTGCTATAATTGCAGTTCATTACTTAAAAGATCAGCTAGATAGTCTTAGTTTAGAATTTAA
AAAAACAATTATTGAAGAGTTTGGTAAGACAGATAATTGGATATTGAATTTAGATATGTTAAGACTATTT
GGTTCTGCTATGATGATTCTTCCACCAAAAGAAATAGAATTGGAGATGCAATTATTCTTCTTTAGATTAA
ATAGAATGAAAATAGAATCCCCGAATATGATAGAAAGATACGCTATTTTGTGTTGTAATTATTTACATTG
GAAATATACCTATAATAGACATTTAGATAATAATACAACGAAGTGCATTAATTTTTTAAAATTCTTACCC
AAAAGCTCACGTATGTTTTTATACACTGTATCGGGTAAGTATTATTATTACTTATTTAATAATCAGGTAG
AAGAAGCAAAAAATATAAAAGAAAGCTTACTAAAGCTGGGTTGTACTGAAGGCGTAGAAAATTGGCCAAT
TTAATAGTAAAAATATAATATTTGTATTTTATTTGAAGCATAAAAATTTGTAGAGTCTCTTAAGAAAAGT
GAGGTTATATCACCAATAAAATGTGATATAATCTCACTTTTTTGTTTTATTTTTGTTAGCCTTTTTCATT
CCTCTATCCAAAGGTATTTTATTATAATATTTAATTTTTTATTTAATAGGTGCTAAGTAAAAGCGGTTTG
AAATACAAGCCCTAAATAAACTAGAGACATCGTTCAGTATAACTAACTACCAATATATTTAACTGTTTAA
AATTTTCGATACTCTTAACATAAAAAAATAGTTTCTGATAGGAAACCTAAATCAATATTGAAAATAAATA
GTGATATTATGGCAAATAATAAGTAATTGAAAAGGGGTGAAAATTATGGATTGGTGGCTTTTCCCGGTTA
TTTTAAAATAGAAAATTAAAAATTTAGGAAGTTTAAAAATGAAAAAAGAAAGAAAAAATATTTTCCTTTT
GCTTAGTGCTAAGGTGATTTCTAATATTGGAGATAATTTTTTTGATTTTAGTAATAATACTTGGATAGCA
TCTCTAGGTGCAAAAGGTCAGAAAATACTTACTATATATCAAATAACGGAATCAATAACCGGTATTGTAT
TAAATGTGTTTGGTGGAGTGTTTGCTGATAACTATAATAGAAAAAAAATTATTACCATAACTGACTTAAT
AGCTGGTGTAGCATGTTTAGTCTTAAGTATAGTATATCCTACCAAATTTTTTGTTTTTGCAATGATATTG
GTAAATATAATACTAGCTATACTTTCATCTTTTAGATCACCGGCATATAAATCAATTATTCCAAATACAG
TTCACAAAGATAAAATAGTAAAAGTAAATTCTAATTTAGAAATTTGTAATCAACTTGTTAGTGTTAGTTC
GCCAGTAATTTCATTGATTGCTTATAAAGTTTTTGGGATATGTGGAGCACTTTTGATAGATGGAATATCT
TTTTTAATATCAGCACTTCTAAATAACTGTTTACAAGTAATCCATAAAAAAAGTGACGAAAATATTAGGC
ATATAAAAAATAAAATTATTAAGAACATTATTGAAGGTATTGAATACATTACTAAAAATTCACAAGTAGC
AATATTACTTATTGTCTCATCAGCTGTTAATTTTTTCTTAGCTGGATATAATTACTCTTTTCCTTTTGTT
AATAAAGCTTTTGGAACAGGAAATAGTACATATACTATTTTATTAGTAAGTCAATCTTTAGGTGGAATTA
TCGGAGGAATTATTAGTCCCAAATTGACTAAAAACGATTCTATTAGTCATTTGCTTAATCTATTAACATT
TTGTGGATTAAGCATCGCAGGAATCTATTTATTGTTTCAATGGTATCATTCCTTATTAACAGTTTTTGTT
TTTATGTTTTTATTTCATATGTTGCTAACAGCATACAATATTGATTTTTTTAGCATAATCCAAACAAAAG
TAGATGATAAGTATCTAGGGAGAGTGTTTAGTGTAGTCTTTACTGTTGCCATTATTTTTATGCCTATAGG
GACAGCCGTATTTTCGTATTATTCAAAAGCTTATGTGGTAGAAAATTACATAATAATTGGTATTGGGATA
ATAATCGTTTCAATTGTAGCTCAAGTTTTGAGCAGATTTAAGGGAAGTAAATAAATGAAGTTCGATGAAG
AATATTACAAAGAAGTGATAAAAAAGTACAATTATAATCCTTTATTGTTTAATAAGATTGATTTTCAATT
GCCAGGTATTTCTAAAAATGAAATGCAATTAATGTGGCTGTGTAGTTACCATTCTTTAAAAAATAGGAAA
GTTAACTGTGAAAATACTCTATTTACAACAGGAATAGGTCTCTCAGGTGTTCCACATATGGGTACAATAT
CACAAATAATTCGTGCTATTAAGTTACAACGAGGAGGCAATAAAGTTCAAATAGTGTTGGGAGATATAGA
TGCGTATACAGGCAGACATATTTCATGGACACAAACACAGCATTTAAAGGAAAAATATAGAAATTTTATA
TTAAAATTAGGTTTCAATTCTCAAACAGGTATACTAAGAGCTCAAAGTGATAAAAGTGTATTTTTGACTC
AAGCAAAGATTGCAGGGTATTTTAAAGATGAAATTGCTGATGAATCTGAAGAAGATTTGCACGACTTATA
TGTTAAAGATAACAAAGTTGAATCTAAAATGACGTTTAATAGAAAATATTCGTTATCTTTAATGTGTGCA
GATTTTATTGAACCATTATTAATGGATAATTTTACGAATATAGTAGTTTTTTTAGGACTTGATGAACATA
AATACGTTAGAGCGTCAAAACAAGTTATGGATTTAATGAAACAAGAATTTAAAGTTTTAGATTCCAAAAA
AATATATGCTTTATATTCGCCTTTAATTAGAGGTTTTAATGGCTTTCCTAAGATGTCGAAAAGCTTTACA
GAATCCTCTTTAAGTATTCAAAATACGCCTTTTGAAATAGAACATAAAATTATGAATAAAAAAGAAGATG
AGATGCCTCTTCAACTAAATGTAAACTATCAATTAATGAAAGGTTTAATGGATATATCCGAAGAAAAAGC
AAAGCAGGTTCATTCAGATTATAAAAACCAAAATGTAGGATGGATTGTAGATAAAGAAGAATTATTAAAA
AGAGTAATAGAAATTAGAGATATGTGGTATGAATGATAAATTTAACCAAGTTAACTTAATTAGTAAACAG
TTACAGCAAATTGTAAATGACAAAAAATATGACATTTTAGAACTAAAGGATATTCTTTATTATTTAATGT
CAAGTGATAAAAAATATTCAGATGCATTCTTAAGTTCTTTATTAATGGGATTAGAACTTGTAAACATGCC
GAGTAAAGACATAAAAACTTTGATTGATGTAATAATTAGAATTAATCATTATAATCCTTTCTCAGTTTCC
TTATCTAAATATCCTAATATTACTTGCGTAGCGGGTTCTGGAAAAAAATATTATAAAACTTTGAATATTA
CAACTTTAGCTACAATTGTAGCTTCGGGATTAGGAGCAGTAATCGTTAAACCAACTTCCAAGGGTGTTAC
TTCACGTTTAGGTTCAGAAGATTTGCTTGAATATTTAAAACTTCCAATAACTAATTCTATAACTAAAGCT
GAGGCATTTATTTCTAAAAATTCTATTGCATTTTTTTCTATAGAAAATTTGATTCCCAAGTTTGATGCAA
TCTATGGAGGACGACAGTTAACAATATCTCCATTAAGTAATGCTTTGCCGGGGTTAATGTCGCCCATATC
ATGCCAAAATATATATTTTGGATTAAGTTCTAATTATCATAACAAGGCTCTTAATTTATTGCGATCATAT
GGAATTGGAGGCAATATATCAATATCTAGTACAAAATTAAACGAAGGATATTTAGATGAATTAACATTTA
GCAGTGGTTCTAAGCTGACTTTTGAATCTTCTAATAATTCAACAATTATTTTAGAAGGTATTACTTTTGA
CAAAGCTGATTTAAATAATGCAAGGTCAACAAATAATATAACTAATAATATAAATAAAATTATTTCAGAA
ATAAAAAGTACAGAAGTTACGGACTATATGAAAATAGTATGCTTGAACGCTGCTGGTATTTTGCTTACTG
CAGGAGTGTATAAAAATATCAGAGTAGCGTATGAACAAGCAAAGTTATATGTACAAAAGGGTAAATTATT
AGATAGAATAAATGCATTAAGGGGTAAACAATTATGAGTCTATTTGAACAGTTATTGAATTTAAAGCAGA
GTCCAAAAGTAGTTGTTAAGGATTGTAATAATGATTACTCTGGGAGGCAATTATTAGAAAAAGTAGGTAA
AATTCAAAATGTACTACTACACCTGGGGGTTAAAAATGGAGATAAAATTCCTGTAATAGTGGAGCCTTCT
ATAGATGCAATTGCTTTAGTGTATGCTATTGGATTCTTGGGTGCCGTATATGTTCCCATCTCCCCTAAAT
CGCCCAAAAAACGTATTAATTTTATTATAAAAGATTTGAGTGCTAAATTGGTACTTACAAATCAGAATTA
TCTATTGATAGATAATAATATAAATATGTTTACAATAAAAGATCTACTAAGTATGACAATCAAGGATAAA
ACGCCTACAGTTATGTCTAGACGTCAAAATGATACTGCTTATATTATTTATACATCTGGAAGCACAGGTA
ACCCTAAAGGGGTAGAAGTATCTTTTGATAATTTAGAGTCATTTATTCATTCTTTCAACATTTGTTTCCC
AAGTTCCCAAAATTCAACTTACTTATTAAATACAGCTTTACAATTTGACGTATCAATTTCTGAATTATAT
GGATGGATTTCTCAAGGAGCGGTTCTTCAATTACTTTCAGCAGAACAATTAAAAGATTTAAAAAACTTAC
CACTTTATGTAAAGAAATATCATATTACTCATTTATGTGCGGCACCATCTACATTACAAGTCATGGATAA
TAGCCGACTAGATCTTCTTGACGAGAGTAGTTTATCATTCCTATTAATTGCAGGTGAAGAATTTCCTGTT
TCTTTGGCAAAGAGACTTAAAAAGCTTGTAAAAAGTGGGAAAGTATATAATTGTTATGGTCCAACAGAAG
CAACAGTTTATGCGTTATATCATAAAGTTACTATGAAAGACATATTACAAGGAAAGATACCTATCGGACG
CCCATTTCCTAACGCTACTATTAAGTTGTTACCTCAGAAAAGAAAAAATTTTGAATTACTTATTGGTGGA
TATGGAGTGTCCAAAGGCTATTTGAATTTAAAAAGAAAAAATAGCTACAGCTTTGTTGAGCTAGATGGAG
AAAGATTTTATAAAACTGGAGATCTTGTAAAATATGACCAAGATATGAATAATATTATTTTTGTTGGAAG
AAAAGATTTTCAATTAGAAATAAATAGTATTCGGGTAGAGCCAAGTGAAATTGAAGGTGTAATTAATCAA
GTTGATAAAGTGATTGACAGTTTAGTTGTCATGAATAAGGGGATATTAACGTGTATTTACACAACGTTTA
AGCATTCTATAGTTGATTCTAACAGTATTAAACTGAAAATTTCAGAAAAACTACCGAAATATATGATTCC
TAAGCGGTGGTACAGAGTTTCAGAGTTTCCTTTAACTATAAATGGAAAAATTGATAGAAAAACGTTGTTA
AAGACCTTTTCTAATCCCATTAATAATTCTGATACTGAAGATAAATTAATAAGTAAAATTGAACAAATTT
GTGATATTTCTAATTTATCCGAAAATGACAATATTTTTGATCTTGGTATTGATTCGTTGATGACCGTTGA
AATAGAAATTATGCTAGAAAAACATTACCATTCGAAAATACCAACAGGTTTTTTATATGAACATCCAACA
GTTGAAAAAATAAAACGTTATTTTAAAGATGAATCTAAGCTTAAATTCAATAATATTGAACAAATTTTGA
AAAAGATAACAGAACGTTACGTAATTGATAAAGATAAATTGATTATATATTCAAATGATAAAAATGTTGA
AAACAAGTTGCAAAAGCATCTTTATAACTTATCTTTATTCAAAGAAATTAAAATCAATGATATTTCAATT
TTTAACAACGAAAACAATTGTGAAACGGTTGTTGATGGTGGAAAAATAAACGAAGATAGGAACTATGAAT
CTTCAATATTTCAAAAAGTATATACTACTATTAAACTTCCAAGTTTTACTGTAGTTAGATTTTCTATCCA
AGATGATCTAGTAGGGAGTAAAACAAAAACATTAATTACTCGATTAATATATACAACAGAAGCTTTTCGT
ACGAAAATTATTAAAACTACTGATGGAAATTATATTAGTACGGTTTATACAGATCTTAATATAAGAAGTA
ACATCGAAGATATAACATATTTGTCTAAAGAAAAGCAAGTTAATTATATAAATAAGAAAATTGGAAAATA
TGAAAACCAAATTTTATCTAAATTAACAAGAAACTATTTGTATAAAATTTTGTCTTTTAGAACTAGTTCC
CAAAATATTGAATTAGTAATTATTTGTCATCATAATATTTGTGATGGAGCAAGCGAACAATTGCTAAACA
AGAAAATTGGGCAACTCTTAAATAATCAATCAGTGACTGATTTGAAGATGAAAGATTATTTAGAAACAAT
AAAAATGAATTCTGCCATTGAAAACATACTTAATGATCCTGTAATTAAAGAAATAGGTAAAATGAAAAAC
CAGATAGGTAATGAGAAGCTGACTTGGAGTGAAAAAAGATTAGTAGGAGTTGAAAAATTAAATAATTTTC
AAAAAATGATGATGGTAGCCAATTATGTTACAAAAGAATATTTAAAAGAAAGCGGGCATCAATTTATGAC
ATTTCAAATGCTGTTTAATTTTAGAAAGGTAAATAACAAAGATTTTTCAACTTTGATTAATGATTGTCAT
GAAACATTAACTTTCTTTAGAAGGAAGTCAGATACAGATATTCAGTTTGTTAATAATTTGTTTTATAGAT
TAAATGATTTTCACTATAATCGTGGAATAAGTACCGGTTATGCCATTTATAATAATTTTCCTGCATTTAA
TAATGAACAGCTTCAAATACAAAAAATTTTGGAAGAAGCTCCAATTAATATTGACTATATAGGTGAAGTG
GAAACAAAGAACCTAGATAGTAAAGCAAAAGCGATTATTAATTTGCGAAAGCAATTAAAAGATCTTAAAC
ATCAAATTAGGTTTACTGCATTTTCTAGCAAAAATGAGATGTTTATTTACCGTATCTCAGGAGAACAGAC
ATGGCAATATTGAAAATTAATGTAAGTGATACTATCCCTCTATCTCAAGATATAACTAAGAGATTAATAA
ATGTTAATTATGTAGGTATTTGTGGATCAGATAAGCAAAAATTAGATGATCCACCTATTAAATATTTAGG
ACATGAAATAATTGGAAAGGATATGGATAACGGAAAATTTGTTGTAATAAATCCAAATATTACATGTGGT
AAATGTTATAGTTGCCTAAATGGTTATGAAAATTTATGTAGCAAAGAAAAGGCTATAGGGACTAATGTGA
ATGGTGGTTTTCAAGGTTGGTTACGAGTTCCATCTACTAATCTAGAATATATAGAAAAACCAGATATTAA
GTATATATTTACAGATCCTTTAGCAGTTGTTCTGCATGGTATGTCAATGATAAAAATTTTATCTAATTAT
AAAGTTATTGTATTAGGCAATGGTAGTATAGCAAAAATATTAGTATGGCGATTAAATTTGTTAGGTATCA
AGCCAGATGTTATGTGCAGATCTGGAATTTGGAATAATAAGGAATTAACCATATCGAATTTATATAAATT
GACGGAAAAAGTATCGCTTAATTACTACGATATAGCTTTTGAGTGTATAGGTTTTAAACAGTCGGAAACT
ATAGAAAAATCATTAGGAATGATTAGACCAAAAGGAGAATTTATTTGTTTCGGTGTTTTTCCAGAGGACT
ATTCTCCAACATTAAAAGTTAGAAGGTTATTTGAAAAAGAAATAACTATATTGGGAGTTCGATCATTTAC
GAAAAAAGATTTTAAATACGCCAAAAACATATTAGATCTTCATGGTAGTAAATTAATAAGTAGATTATGT
ATAAGCGTTGTATCTAGTGAAAACATAAATGCTATTATGAATGATATAGAAGATAGAAATATTGATAAAG
TAATTGTTAGAATGAAGTGATAGTTTTAAAGATTGCGTTTTTTGTAATATTATCTCTAAGAATCTTAAAA
GTAATATTATTCATGAAAATAAAGGTGCCATTGTTATAATGTCGGATAATCCTGAAGTAGAGGGACATAT
GCTTGTTTTTGCAAAAAAGCATTTTCCTACATTGGAACTGGCAGATCAGAGTTCTTGGTACTATATTGGT
GAAATATTAAATGAATTAGGAAAGAGACTAAGGTCCCAAGGATATGATGGATATAATTTATTGAGTGCTA
ACGGTGTATCTGCAGGTCAATCCGTTAAACATTTTCACTTTCATGTCATTCCGAGAAAGAAGAATGATGG
CATTAATGCATGGCCAAATTTTGAAACGAAACCTAATAATACCAGTGATTTTTTTGAAAAAGTAAAATTT
TAGGTGAGGCCGGACCAAAACGAAAAAAGGCCCCCCTTTCGGGAGGCCTCTTTTCTGGAATTTGGTACCG
AGGGGTGCCAGGGCGTGCCCCAGGGCTCCCCGGGCGCGTATAATCGATTTAAATTAGTAGCCCGCCTAAT
GAGCGGGCTTTTTTTTAATTCCCCTATTTGTTTATTTTTCTAAATACATTCAAATATGTATCCGCTCATG
AGACAATAACCCTGATAAATGCTTCAATAATATTGAAAAAGGAAGAGTATGAGCATTCAGCATTTTCGTG
TGGCGCTGATTCCGTTTTTTGCGGCGTTTTGCCTGCCGGTGTTTGCGCATCCGGAAACCCTGGTGAAAGT
GAAAGATGCGGAAGATCAACTGGGTGCGCGCGTGGGCTATATTGAACTGGATCTGAACAGCGGCAAAATT
CTGGAATCTTTTCGTCCGGAAGAACGTTTTCCGATGATGAGCACCTTTAAAGTGCTGCTGTGCGGTGCGG
TTCTGAGCCGTGTGGATGCGGGCCAGGAACAACTGGGCCGTCGTATTCATTATAGCCAGAACGATCTGGT
GGAATATAGCCCGGTGACCGAAAAACATCTGACCGATGGCATGACCGTGCGTGAACTGTGCAGCGCGGCG
ATTACCATGAGCGATAACACCGCGGCGAACCTGCTGCTGACGACCATTGGCGGTCCGAAAGAACTGACCG
CGTTTCTGCATAACATGGGCGATCATGTGACCCGTCTGGATCGTTGGGAACCGGAACTGAACGAAGCGAT
TCCGAACGATGAACGTGATACCACCATGCCGGCAGCAATGGCGACCACCCTGCGTAAACTGCTGACGGGT
GAGCTGCTGACCCTGGCAAGCCGCCAGCAACTGATTGATTGGATGGAAGCGGATAAAGTGGCGGGTCCGC
TGCTGCGTAGCGCGCTGCCGGCTGGCTGGTTTATTGCGGATAAAAGCGGTGCGGGCGAACGTGGCAGCCG
TGGCATTATTGCGGCGCTGGGCCCGGATGGTAAACCGAGCCGTATTGTGGTGATTTATACCACCGGCAGC
CAGGCGACGATGGATGAACGTAACCGTCAGATTGCGGAAATTGGCGCGAGCCTGATTAAACATTGGTAAA
CCGATACAATTAAAGGCTCCTTTTGGAGCCTTTTTTTTTGGACGACCCTTGTCCTTTTCCGCTGCATAAC
CCTGCTTCGGGGTCATTATAGCGATTTTTTCGGTATATCCATCCTTTTTCGCACGATATACAGGATTTTG
CCAAAGGGTTCGTGTAGACTTTCCTTGGTGTATCCAACGGCGTCAGCCGGGCAGGATAGGTGAAGTAGGC
CCACCCGCGAGCGGGTGTTCCTTCTTCACTGTCCCTTATTCGCACCTGGCGGTGCTCAACGGGAATCCTG
CTCTGCGAGGCTGGCCGTAGGCCGGCCGGCGCGCCGATCTGAAGATCAGCAGTTCAACCTGTTGATAGTA
CGTACTAAGCTCTCATGTTTCACGTACTAAGCTCTCATGTTTAACGTACTAAGCTCTCATGTTTAACGAA
CTAAACCCTCATGGCTAACGTACTAAGCTCTCATGGCTAACGTACTAAGCTCTCATGTTTCACGTACTAA
GCTCTCATGTTTGAACAATAAAATTAATATAAATCAGCAACTTAAATAGCCTCTAAGGTTTTAAGTTTTA
TAAGAAAAAAAAGAATATATAAGGCTTTTAAAGCCTTTAAGGTTTAACGGTTGTGGACAACAAGCCAGGG
ATGTAACGCACTGAGAAGCCCTTAGAGCCTCTCAAAGCAATTTTGAGTGACACAGGAACACTTAACGGCT
GACATGGGGCGCGCCCAGGTCAGTCACAGTGGAGCCTAGCACTCACTCAGCGTGACGGCTCAGAGCAGAA
TTCACGAGCCAGAAATAGTAACTTTTGCCTAAATCACAAATTGCAAAATTTAATTGCTTGCAAAAGGTCA
CATGCTTATAATCAACTTTTTTAAAAATTTAAAATACTTTTTTATTTTTTATTTTTAAACATAAATGAAA
TAATTTATTTATTGTTTATGATTACCGAAACATAAAACCTGCTCAAGAAAAAGAAACTGTTTTGTCCTTG
GAAAAAAAGCACTACCTAGGAGCGGCCAAAATGCCGGCTTACATTTTATGTTAGCTGGTGGACTGACGCC
AGAAAATGTTGGTGATGCGCTTAGATTAAATGGCGTTATTGGTGTTGATGTAAGCGGAGGTGTGGAGACA
AATGGTGTAAAAGACTCTAACAAAATAGCAAATTTCGTCAAAAATGCTAAGAAATAGGTTATTACTGAGT
AGTATTTATTTAAGTATTGTTTGTGCACTTGCCTGCAAGCCTTTTGAAAAGCAAGCATAAAAGATCTAAA
CATAAAATCTGTAAAATAACAAGATGTAAAGATAATGCTAAATCATTTGGCTTTTTGATTGATTGTACAG
GAAAATATACATCGCAGGGGGTTGACTTTTACCATTTCACCGCAATGGAATTAAACTTGTTGAAGAGAAT
GTTCACAGGCGCATACGCTACAATGACCCGATTCTTGCTAGCCGAATTCCAGTCAGGCTGCTAGCACCAG
AGCTACGTGACCGCAGGACTAGCTCCAGCTGAGCGACAGCGGCAAGAAAGCCATCCACGCCGAAAACCCC
GCTTCGGCGGGGTTTTGCCGCATCTTGCCGTAACTGACAAATTAACCGAAGGTTTCTTCCGGCCACTGGG
ATGCAATGACCTTACCAACAACGCTACAGGATTCGTTGCACGGGATCATTGGGTATTGCGGATTCAGCGG
CTGCAGGAAAACTTGGCCAGAGTCGCGGATCAGCTTCTTAAAGGTGAATTCATCACCACCCAGGCGCGCA
ATGCAAAAGTCTCCCGGCTCAACCGCCTGCTCAGGATCAACCAGGATCAGCATACCATCCGGAAATGACG
GCTTGCTGCCCGTCGGGGCCGTCATGCTGTTGCCTTCTACTTCCAGCCAAAACGCGCTATCGCTCGCTTT
TTTGGTAGTCGATACCCAACGCTCAGCGTCACCTTTGGTGAAGGTACGCAGTTCCGGGCTAAACATACCT
GCTTGAACGTGGCTGAAGACCGGGTATTCGTATTCAGAGCGCAGAGACGGTTGCATGCTAACCGCTTCAT
ACATTTCATAGATTTCACGAGCTATAGAAGGAGAGAACTCCTCGACGGAAACTTTCAGAATCTTGGTCAG
CAGTGCGGCGTTGTACGCGTTCAGCGCATTAATACCGTTAAACAGAGCGCCAACGCCGCTCTGACCCATG
CCCATCTTGTCGGCTACGCTTTCCTGAGACAGACCCAGCTCATTCTTTTTCTTCTCATAGATTGCTTTCA
GACGACGTGCGTCCTCTAGCTGCTCTTGTGTAAGCGGCTTTTTCTTCGTTGACATTTTGATCCTCCTTTA
TATGGAGGTACTAAATCGGAACGTTAAATCTATCACCGCAAGGGATAAATATCTAACACCGTGCGTGTTG
ACTATTTTACCTCTGGCGGTGATAATGGTTGCATCAAATTTGCGCGCCACATTATTATTCATACCTTTGT
GGACCGTATTACAAAGAGAAGTGTTAAATCAAACAAAAAGGAGGATTAATCATGGACACGTACGCGGGTG
CTTACGACCGTCAGTCGCGCGAGCGCGAAAATTCGAGCGCAGCAAGCCCAGCGACACAGCGTAGCGCCAA
CGAAGACAAGGCGGCCGACCTTCAGCGCGAAGTCGAGCGCGACGGGGGCCGGTTCAGGTTCGTCGGGCAT
TTCAGCGAAGCGCCGGGCACGTCGGCGTTCGGGACGGCGGAGCGCCCGGAGTTCGAACGCATCCTGAACG
AATGCCGCGCCGGGCGGCTCAACATGATCATTGTCTATGACGTGTCGCGCTTCTCGCGCCTGAAGGTCAT
GGACGCGATTCCGATTGTCTCGGAATTGCTCGCCCTGGGCGTGACGATTGTTTCCACTCAGGAAGGCGTC
TTCCGGCAGGGAAACGTCATGGACCTGATTCACCTGATTATGCGGCTCGACGCGTCGCACAAAGAATCTT
CGCTGAAGTCGGCGAAGATTCTCGACACGAAGAACCTTCAGCGCGAATTGGGCGGGTACGTCGGCGGGAA
GGCGCCTTACGGCTTCGAGCTTGTTTCGGAGACGAAGGAGATCACGCGCAACGGCCGAATGGTCAATGTC
GTCATCAACAAGCTTGCGCACTCGACCACTCCCCTTACCGGACCCTTCGAGTTCGAGCCCGACGTAATCC
GGTGGTGGTGGCGTGAGATCAAGACGCACAAACACCTTCCCTTCAAGCCGGGCAGTCAAGCCGCCATTCA
CCCGGGCAGCATCACGGGGCTTTGTAAGCGCATGGACGCTGACGCCGTGCCGACCCGGGGCGAGACGATT
GGGAAGAAGACCGCTTCAAGCGCCTGGGACCCGGCAACCGTTATGCGAATCCTTCGGGACCCGCGTATTG
CGGGCTTCGCCGCTGAGGTGATCTACAAGAAGAAGCCGGACGGCACGCCGACCACGAAGATTGAGGGTTA
CCGCATTCAGCGCGACCCGATCACGCTCCGGCCGGTCGAGCTTGATTGCGGACCGATCATCGAGCCCGCT
GAGTGGTATGAGCTTCAGGCGTGGTTGGACGGCAGGGGGCGCGGCAAGGGGCTTTCCCGGGGGCAAGCCA
TTCTGTCCGCCATGGACAAGCTGTACTGCGAGTGTGGCGCCGTCATGACTTCGAAGCGCGGGGAAGAATC
GATCAAGGACTCTTACCGCTGCCGTCGCCGGAAGGTGGTCGACCCGTCCGCACCTGGGCAGCACGAAGGC
ACGTGCAACGTCAGCATGGCGGCACTCGACAAGTTCGTTGCGGAACGCATCTTCAACAAGATCAGGCACG
CCGAAGGCGACGAAGAGACGTTGGCGCTTCTGTGGGAAGCCGCCCGACGCTTCGGCAAGCTCACTGAGGC
GCCTGAGAAGAGCGGCGAACGGGCGAACCTTGTTGCGGAGCGCGCCGACGCCCTGAACGCCCTTGAAGAG
CTGTACGAAGACCGCGCGGCAGGCGCGTACGACGGACCCGTTGGCAGGAAGCACTTCCGGAAGCAACAGG
CAGCGCTGACGCTCCGGCAGCAAGGGGCGGAAGAGCGGCTTGCCGAACTTGAAGCCGCCGAAGCCCCGAA
GCTTCCCCTTGACCAATGGTTCCCCGAAGACGCCGACGCTGACCCGACCGGCCCTAAGTCGTGGTGGGGG
CGCGCGTCAGTAGACGACAAGCGCGTGTTCGTCGGGCTCTTCGTAGACAAGATCGTTGTCACGAAGTCGA
CTACGGGCAGGGGGCAGGGAACGCCCATCGAGAAGCGCGCTTCGATCACGTGGGCGAAGCCGCCGACCGA
CGACGACGAAGACGACGCCCAGGACGGCACGGAAGACGTAGCGGCGTAATCTATAGTGTCACCTAAAT
